Addgene plasmid #141649: TFORF0639
Purpose: Lentiviral vector for overexpressing the HOXC6 transcription factor ORF with a unique 24-bp barcode. Barcodes facilitate identification of transcription factors in pooled screens.
Depositing lab: Feng Zhang. Depositing organization: Broad Institute. Publication: A transcription factor atlas of directed differentiation. Joung J, Ma S, Tay T, Geiger-Schuller KR, Kirchgatterer PC, Verdine VK, Guo B, Arias-Garcia MA, Allen WE, Singh A, Kuksenko O, Abudayyeh OO, Gootenberg JS, Fu Z, Macrae RK, Buenrostro JD, Regev A, Zhang F. Cell. 2023 Jan 5;186(1):209-229.e26. doi: 10.1016/j.cell.2022.11.026. PubMed 36608654.
Backbone
  Vector backbone: pLX_TRC317
  Backbone manufacturer: Broad Institute Genetic Perturbation Platform
  Backbone size w/o insert (bp): 8264
  Vector type: Mammalian Expression, Lentiviral
  Selectable markers: Puromycin
Growth in bacteria
  Bacterial resistance: Ampicillin, 100 μg/mL
  Growth temperature: 37°C
  Growth strain: NEB Stable
  Copy number: High Copy
Gene/Insert
  Gene/Insert name: HOXC6
  Species: H. sapiens (human)
  Insert size (bp): 809
  Entrez Gene: HOXC6 (a.k.a. CP25, HHO.C8, HOX3, HOX3C)
  Promoter: EF1a
  Cloning method: Unknown
  Sequencing primers: 5′ GGGTGGAGACTGAAGTTAGGCCAG; 3′ CACATAGCGTAAAAGGAGCAACATAG
Terms and licenses: Academic/Nonprofit Terms; Industry Terms: Not Available to Industry
Depositor comments: NM_004503,ENST00000243108 . The transcription factor ORF portion of this plasmid was synthesized by Genewiz. Please test multiple small colonies in case of plasmid recombination. To make this collection available in a timely manner, a portion of this collection was not fully sequenced by Addgene. If an Addgene verified full plasmid sequence is not available, please contact us prior to placing an order to request the full sequence.
How to cite: TFORF0639 was a gift from Feng Zhang (Addgene plasmid # 141649 ; http://n2t.net/addgene:141649 ; RRID:Addgene_141649)
