[The description below was written by a language model from this plasmid's Addgene catalogue record and pLannotate feature annotations shown in this document.]
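Description:
TFORF0639 is a third-generation-style, self-inactivating lentiviral expression plasmid built on the pLX_TRC317 backbone for overexpressing the human homeobox transcription factor HOXC6 in mammalian cells. It is maintained in E. coli through a high-copy ColE1/pUC-type origin with ampicillin selection (AmpR), and also carries an f1 origin and residual lac/T7/T3 cloning-vector elements. Because the repeated LTR sequences make lentiviral plasmids prone to rearrangement, the depositor flags possible recombination and lists a recombination-tolerant strain for propagation.

The viral genome is transcribed from an RSV promoter fused to a truncated HIV-1 5' LTR, followed by the Ψ packaging signal with a partial gag segment, the Rev response element for Rev-dependent nuclear export, and a cPPT/CTS element that aids nuclear import of the reverse-transcribed genome. It ends in a ΔU3 3' LTR that inactivates LTR promoter activity after integration, with an SV40 polyadenylation signal downstream. Two expression units lie inside. An SV40 early promoter/origin region drives puromycin N-acetyltransferase for selecting transduced cells. The EF-1α promoter drives the HOXC6 ORF, which was made synthetically and corresponds to a RefSeq transcript, and a WPRE follows to enhance transcript stability and expression. The record states that the insert includes a unique 24-bp barcode. The feature table does not annotate it, though the insert size exceeds the annotated coding region, consistent with extra sequence near the ORF. A short U6 promoter fragment is annotated between the ORF and the WPRE, and its role is not stated.

The plasmid belongs to a barcoded transcription factor ORF collection. The barcode allows each factor to be identified in pooled overexpression screens, such as those exploring directed cell differentiation.
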