Features (pLannotate 1.2.2; 31 found; start..end, strand, type, name):
      5..231     +  promoter       RSV promoter: Rous sarcoma virus enhancer/promoter
    232..412     +  LTR            5' LTR (truncated): truncated 5' long terminal repeat (LTR) from HIV-1
    459..584     +  misc_feature   HIV-1 Ψ: packaging signal of human immunodeficiency virus type 1
    568..931     +  CDS            HIV-1 gag (fragment): gag protein from human immunodeficiency virus 1; gag
   1077..1310    +  misc_feature   RRE: The Rev response element (RRE) of HIV-1 allows for Rev-dependent mRNA export from the nucleus to the cytoplasm.
   1687..1713    +  CDS            Rev (fragment): human immunodeficiency virus 1 (HIV-1) Rev protein; rev; enhances nuclear export of unspliced and incompletely spliced viral mRNAs
   1720..1743    +  promoter       SV40 promoter (fragment): SV40 early promoter
   1744..1815    +  promoter       SV40 promoter (fragment): SV40 enhancer and early promoter
   1839..1974    +  rep_origin     SV40 ori: SV40 origin of replication
   2020..2616    +  CDS            PuroR (fragment): puromycin N-acetyltransferase; pac from Streptomyces; confers resistance to puromycin
   2665..2782    +  misc_feature   cPPT/CTS: central polypurine tract and central termination sequence of HIV-1
   2847..2913    +  CDS            small t antigen (fragment): SV40 (simian virus 40) small t antigen
   2920..4098    +  promoter       EF-1α promoter: strong constitutive promoter for human elongation factor EF-1α
   4115..4819    +  CDS            HOXC6: HXC6_HUMAN - Also known as HOX3C. Experimental evidence at transcript level: Swiss-Prot protein existence level 2. Sequence-specific transcription factor which is part of a developmental regulatory system that provides cells with specific positional identities on the anterior-posterior axis. From Homo sapiens (Human).
   4835..4888    +  promoter       U6 promoter (fragment): RNA polymerase III promoter for human U6 snRNA
   4930..5518    +  misc_feature   WPRE: woodchuck hepatitis virus posttranscriptional regulatory element
   5569..5588    +  misc_feature   cPPT/CTS (fragment): central polypurine tract and central termination sequence of HIV-1
   5590..5823    +  LTR            3' LTR (ΔU3): self-inactivating 3' long terminal repeat (LTR) from HIV-1
   5901..6022    +  polyA_signal   SV40 poly(A) signal: SV40 polyadenylation signal
   6062..6197    +  rep_origin     SV40 ori: SV40 origin of replication
   6218..6236    -  promoter       T7 promoter: promoter for bacteriophage T7 RNA polymerase
   6244..6399    +  CDS            lacZα (fragment): LacZα fragment of β-galactosidase; lacZ fragment
   6404..6832    +  rep_origin     f1 ori (sequence partly withheld): f1 bacteriophage origin of replication; arrow indicates direction of (+) strand synthesis
   6885..6989    +  promoter       AmpR promoter: bla
   6990..7850    +  CDS            AmpR: β-lactamase; bla; confers resistance to ampicillin, carbenicillin, and related antibiotics
   8021..8609    +  rep_origin     ori: high-copy-number ColE1/pMB1/pBR322/pUC origin of replication
   8792..8884    +  CDS            lacI (fragment): lac repressor; lacI; The lac repressor binds to the lac operator to inhibit transcription in E. coli. This inhibition can be relieved by adding lactose or isopropyl-β-D-thiogalactopyranoside (IPTG).
   8897..8918    +  protein_bind   CAP binding site: CAP binding activates transcription in the presence of cAMP. E. coli catabolite activator protein
   8933..8963    +  promoter       lac promoter: promoter for the E. coli lac operon
   8971..8987    +  protein_bind   lac operator: The lac repressor binds to the lac operator to inhibit transcription in E. coli. This inhibition can be relieved by adding lactose or isopropyl-β-D-thiogalactopyranoside (IPTG). lac repressor encoded by lacI
   9032..9050    +  promoter       T3 promoter: promoter for bacteriophage T3 RNA polymerase
>Addgene plasmid #141649 | TFORF0639 | addgene full sequence | sequence record 391539 | Addgene NGS Result
TTAATGTAGTCTTATGCAATACTCTTGTAGTCTTGCAACATGGTAACGATGAGTTAGCAACATGCCTTAC
AAGGAGAGAAAAAGCACCGTGCATGCCGATTGGTGGAAGTAAGGTGGTACGATCGTGCCTTATTAGGAAG
GCAACAGACGGGTCTGACATGGATTGGACGAACCACTGAATTGCCGCATTGCAGAGATATTGTATTTAAG
TGCCTAGCTCGATACATAAACGGGTCTCTCTGGTTAGACCAGATCTGAGCCTGGGAGCTCTCTGGCTAAC
TAGGGAACCCACTGCTTAAGCCTCAATAAAGCTTGCCTTGAGTGCTTCAAGTAGTGTGTGCCCGTCTGTT
GTGTGACTCTGGTAACTAGAGATCCCTCAGACCCTTTTAGTCAGTGTGGAAAATCTCTAGCAGTGGCGCC
CGAACAGGGACTTGAAAGCGAAAGGGAAACCAGAGGAGCTCTCTCGACGCAGGACTCGGCTTGCTGAAGC
GCGCACGGCAAGAGGCGAGGGGCGGCGACTGGTGAGTACGCCAAAAATTTTGACTAGCGGAGGCTAGAAG
GAGAGAGATGGGTGCGAGAGCGTCAGTATTAAGCGGGGGAGAATTAGATCGCGATGGGAAAAAATTCGGT
TAAGGCCAGGGGGAAAGAAAAAATATAAATTAAAACATATAGTATGGGCAAGCAGGGAGCTAGAACGATT
CGCAGTTAATCCTGGCCTGTTAGAAACATCAGAAGGCTGTAGACAAATACTGGGACAGCTACAACCATCC
CTTCAGACAGGATCAGAAGAACTTAGATCATTATATAATACAGTAGCAACCCTCTATTGTGTGCATCAAA
GGATAGAGATAAAAGACACCAAGGAAGCTTTAGACAAGATAGAGGAAGAGCAAAACAAAAGTAAGACCAC
CGCACAGCAAGCGGCCGCTGATCTTCAGACCTGGAGGAGGAGATATGAGGGACAATTGGAGAAGTGAATT
ATATAAATATAAAGTAGTAAAAATTGAACCATTAGGAGTAGCACCCACCAAGGCAAAGAGAAGAGTGGTG
CAGAGAGAAAAAAGAGCAGTGGGAATAGGAGCTTTGTTCCTTGGGTTCTTGGGAGCAGCAGGAAGCACTA
TGGGCGCAGCGTCAATGACGCTGACGGTACAGGCCAGACAATTATTGTCTGGTATAGTGCAGCAGCAGAA
CAATTTGCTGAGGGCTATTGAGGCGCAACAGCATCTGTTGCAACTCACAGTCTGGGGCATCAAGCAGCTC
CAGGCAAGAATCCTGGCTGTGGAAAGATACCTAAAGGATCAACAGCTCCTGGGGATTTGGGGTTGCTCTG
GAAAACTCATTTGCACCACTGCTGTGCCTTGGAATGCTAGTTGGAGTAATAAATCTCTGGAACAGATTTG
GAATCACACGACCTGGATGGAGTGGGACAGAGAAATTAACAATTACACAAGCTTAATACACTCCTTAATT
GAAGAATCGCAAAACCAGCAAGAAAAGAATGAACAAGAATTATTGGAATTAGATAAATGGGCAAGTTTGT
GGAATTGGTTTAACATAACAAATTGGCTGTGGTATATAAAATTATTCATAATGATAGTAGGAGGCTTGGT
AGGTTTAAGAATAGTTTTTGCTGTACTTTCTATAGTGAATAGAGTTAGGCAGGGATATTCACCATTATCG
TTTCAGACCCACCTCCCAACCCCGAGGGGACCCATGCATTGCATCTCAATTAGTCAGCAACCAGGTGTGG
AAAGTCCCCAGGCTCCCCAGCAGGCAGAAGTATGCAAAGCATGCGTCTCAATTAGTCAGCAACCATAGTC
CCGCCCCTAACTCCGCCCATCCCGCCCCTAACTCCGCCCAGTTCCGCCCATTCTCCGCCCCATGGCTGAC
TAATTTTTTTTATTTATGCAGAGGCCGAGGCCGCCTCGGCCTCTGAGCTATTCCAGAAGTAGTGAGGAGG
CTTTTTTGGAGGCCTAGGCTTTTGCAAAAAGCTTTCTAGAGGTACCACCGGAGCTTACCATGACCGAGTA
CAAGCCCACGGTGCGCCTCGCCACCCGCGACGACGTCCCCAGGGCCGTACGCACCCTCGCCGCCGCGTTC
GCCGACTACCCCGCCACGCGCCACACCGTCGATCCGGACCGCCACATCGAGCGGGTCACCGAGCTGCAAG
AACTCTTCCTCACGCGCGTCGGGCTCGACATCGGCAAGGTGTGGGTCGCGGACGACGGCGCCGCCGTGGC
GGTCTGGACCACGCCGGAGAGCGTCGAAGCGGGGGCGGTGTTCGCCGAGATCGGCCCGCGCATGGCCGAG
TTGAGCGGTTCCCGGCTGGCCGCGCAGCAACAGATGGAAGGCCTCCTGGCGCCGCACCGGCCCAAGGAGC
CCGCGTGGTTCCTGGCCACCGTCGGCGTCTCGCCCGACCACCAGGGCAAGGGTCTGGGCAGCGCCGTCGT
GCTCCCCGGAGTGGAGGCGGCCGAGCGCGCCGGGGTGCCCGCCTTCCTGGAGACCTCCGCGCCCCGCAAC
CTCCCCTTCTACGAGCGGCTCGGCTTCACCGTCACCGCCGACGTCGAGGTGCCCGAAGGACCGCGCACCT
GGTGCATGACCCGCAAGCCCGGTGCCAGTTAACGAATTCTAGATCTTGAGACAAATGGCAGTATTCATCC
ACAATTTTAAAAGAAAAGGGGGGATTGGGGGGTACAGTGCAGGGGAAAGAATAGTAGACATAATAGCAAC
AGACATACAAACTAAAGAATTACAAAAACAAATTACAAAAATTCAAAATTTTCGGGTTTATTACAGGGAC
AGCAGAGATCCACTTTGGCGCCGGCTCGAGGCCTGCAGGTGCAAAGATGGATAAAGTTTTAAACAGAGAG
GAATCTTTGCAGCTAATGGACCTTCTAGGTCTTGAAAGGAGTGGGAATTGGCTCCGGTGCCCGTCAGTGG
GCAGAGCGCACATCGCCCACAGTCCCCGAGAAGTTGGGGGGAGGGGTCGGCAATTGAACCGGTGCCTAGA
GAAGGTGGCGCGGGGTAAACTGGGAAAGTGATGTCGTGTACTGGCTCCGCCTTTTTCCCGAGGGTGGGGG
AGAACCGTATATAAGTGCAGTAGTCGCCGTGAACGTTCTTTTTCGCAACGGGTTTGCCGCCAGAACACAG
GTAAGTGCCGTGTGTGGTTCCCGCGGGCCTGGCCTCTTTACGGGTTATGGCCCTTGCGTGCCTTGAATTA
CTTCCACCTGGCTGCAGTACGTGATTCTTGATCCCGAGCTTCGGGTTGGAAGTGGGTGGGAGAGTTCGAG
GCCTTGCGCTTAAGGAGCCCCTTCGCCTCGTGCTTGAGTTGAGGCCTGGCCTGGGCGCTGGGGCCGCCGC
GTGCGAATCTGGTGGCACCTTCGCGCCTGTCTCGCTGCTTTCGATAAGTCTCTAGCCATTTAAAATTTTT
GATGACCTGCTGCGACGCTTTTTTTCTGGCAAGATAGTCTTGTAAATGCGGGCCAAGATCTGCACACTGG
TATTTCGGTTTTTGGGGCCGCGGGCGGCGACGGGGCCCGTGCGTCCCAGCGCACATGTTCGGCGAGGCGG
GGCCTGCGAGCGCGGCCACCGAGAATCGGACGGGGGTAGTCTCAAGCTGGCCGGCCTGCTCTGGTGCCTG
GCCTCGCGCCGCCGTGTATCGCCCCGCCCTGGGCGGCAAGGCTGGCCCGGTCGGCACCAGTTGCGTGAGC
GGAAAGATGGCCGCTTCCCGGCCCTGCTGCAGGGAGCTCAAAATGGAGGACGCGGCGCTCGGGAGAGCGG
GCGGGTGAGTCACCCACACAAAGGAAAAGGGCCTTTCCGTCCTCAGCCGTCGCTTCATGTGACTCCACGG
AGTACCGGGCGCCGTCCAGGCACCTCGATTAGTTCTCGAGCTTTTGGAGTACGTCGTCTTTAGGTTGGGG
GGAGGGGTTTTATGCGATGGAGTTTCCCCACACTGAGTGGGTGGAGACTGAAGTTAGGCCAGCTTGGCAC
TTGATGTAATTCTCCTTGGAATTTGCCCTTTTTGAGTTTGGATCTTGGTTCATTCTCAAGCCTCAGACAG
TGGTTCAAAGTTTTTTTCTTCCATTTCAGGTGTCGTGAGGCTAGCACCGCCACCATGAATTCCTACTTCA
CTAACCCTTCCTTATCCTGCCACCTCGCCGGGGGCCAGGACGTCCTCCCCAACGTCGCCCTCAATTCCAC
CGCCTATGATCCAGTGAGGCATTTCTCGACCTATGGAGCGGCCGTTGCCCAGAACCGGATCTACTCGACT
CCCTTTTATTCGCCACAGGAGAATGTCGTGTTCAGTTCCAGCCGGGGGCCGTATGACTATGGATCTAATT
CCTTTTACCAGGAGAAAGACATGCTCTCAAACTGCAGACAAAACACCTTAGGACATAACACACAGACCTC
AATCGCTCAGGATTTTAGTTCTGAGCAGGGCAGGACTGCGCCCCAGGACCAGAAAGCCAGTATCCAGATT
TACCCCTGGATGCAGCGAATGAATTCGCACAGTGGGGTCGGCTACGGAGCGGACCGGAGGCGCGGCCGCC
AGATCTACTCGCGGTACCAGACCCTGGAACTGGAGAAGGAATTTCACTTCAATCGCTACCTAACGCGGCG
CCGGCGCATCGAGATCGCCAACGCGCTTTGCCTGACCGAGCGACAGATCAAAATCTGGTTCCAGAACCGC
CGGATGAAGTGGAAAAAAGAATCTAATCTCACATCCACTCTCTCGGGGGGCGGCGGAGGGGCCACCGCCG
ACAGCCTGGGCGGAAAAGAGGAAAAGCGGGAAGAGACAGAAGAGGAGAAGCAGAAAGAGTAGTAATGAAC
TAGTCCGTAACTTGAAAGTATTTCGATTTCTTGGCTTTATATATCTTGTGGAAAGGACGAGCATATACGC
CTTATCGAATGTGTACGCGTTAAGTCGACAATCAACCTCTGGATTACAAAATTTGTGAAAGATTGACTGG
TATTCTTAACTATGTTGCTCCTTTTACGCTATGTGGATACGCTGCTTTAATGCCTTTGTATCATGCTATT
GCTTCCCGTATGGCTTTCATTTTCTCCTCCTTGTATAAATCCTGGTTGCTGTCTCTTTATGAGGAGTTGT
GGCCCGTTGTCAGGCAACGTGGCGTGGTGTGCACTGTGTTTGCTGACGCAACCCCCACTGGTTGGGGCAT
TGCCACCACCTGTCAGCTCCTTTCCGGGACTTTCGCTTTCCCCCTCCCTATTGCCACGGCGGAACTCATC
GCCGCCTGCCTTGCCCGCTGCTGGACAGGGGCTCGGCTGTTGGGCACTGACAATTCCGTGGTGTTGTCGG
GGAAATCATCGTCCTTTCCTTGGCTGCTCGCCTGTGTTGCCACCTGGATTCTGCGCGGGACGTCCTTCTG
CTACGTCCCTTCGGCCCTCAATCCAGCGGACCTTCCTTCCCGCGGCCTGCTGCCGGCTCTGCGGCCTCTT
CCGCGTCTTCGCCTTCGCCCTCAGACGAGTCGGATCTCCCTTTGGGCCGCCTCCCCGCGTCGACTTTAAG
ACCAATGACTTACAAGGCAGCTGTAGATCTTAGCCACTTTTTAAAAGAAAAGGGGGGACTGGAAGGGCTA
ATTCACTCCCAACGAAGACAAGATCTGCTTTTTGCTTGTACTGGGTCTCTCTGGTTAGACCAGATCTGAG
CCTGGGAGCTCTCTGGCTAACTAGGGAACCCACTGCTTAAGCCTCAATAAAGCTTGCCTTGAGTGCTTCA
AGTAGTGTGTGCCCGTCTGTTGTGTGACTCTGGTAACTAGAGATCCCTCAGACCCTTTTAGTCAGTGTGG
AAAATCTCTAGCAGTACGTATAGTAGTTCATGTCATCTTATTATTCAGTATTTATAACTTGCAAAGAAAT
GAATATCAGAGAGTGAGAGGAACTTGTTTATTGCAGCTTATAATGGTTACAAATAAAGCAATAGCATCAC
AAATTTCACAAATAAAGCATTTTTTTCACTGCATTCTAGTTGTGGTTTGTCCAAACTCATCAATGTATCT
TATCATGTCTGGCTCTAGCTATCCCGCCCCTAACTCCGCCCATCCCGCCCCTAACTCCGCCCAGTTCCGC
CCATTCTCCGCCCCATGGCTGACTAATTTTTTTTATTTATGCAGAGGCCGAGGCCGCCTCGGCCTCTGAG
CTATTCCAGAAGTAGTGAGGAGGCTTTTTTGGAGGCCTAGGGACGTACCCAATTCGCCCTATAGTGAGTC
GTATTACGCGCGCTCACTGGCCGTCGTTTTACAACGTCGTGACTGGGAAAACCCTGGCGTTACCCAACTT
AATCGCCTTGCAGCACATCCCCCTTTCGCCAGCTGGCGTAATAGCGAAGAGGCCCGCACCGATCGCCCTT
CCCAACAGTTGCGCAGCCTGAATGGCGAATGGG
[124 nt withheld, positions 6404-6527]
C
[91 nt withheld, positions 6529-6619]
A
[49 nt withheld, positions 6621-6669]
CCTTTGACGTTGGAGTCCACGTTCTTT
[37 nt withheld, positions 6697-6733]
ACCCTATCTCGGTCTATTCTTTTGATTTATAAGGGATTTTGCCGATTTCGGCCTATTGGTTAAAAAATGA
GCTGATTTAACAAAAATTTAACGCGAATTTTAACAAAATATTAACGCTTACAATTTAGGTGGCACTTTTC
GGGGAAATGTGCGCGGAACCCCTATTTGTTTATTTTTCTAAATACATTCAAATATGTATCCGCTCATGAG
ACAATAACCCTGATAAATGCTTCAATAATATTGAAAAAGGAAGAGTATGAGTATTCAACATTTCCGTGTC
GCCCTTATTCCCTTTTTTGCGGCATTTTGCCTTCCTGTTTTTGCTCACCCAGAAACGCTGGTGAAAGTAA
AAGATGCTGAAGATCAGTTGGGTGCACGAGTGGGTTACATCGAACTGGATCTCAACAGCGGTAAGATCCT
TGAGAGTTTTCGCCCCGAAGAACGTTTTCCAATGATGAGCACTTTTAAAGTTCTGCTATGTGGCGCGGTA
TTATCCCGTATTGACGCCGGGCAAGAGCAACTCGGTCGCCGCATACACTATTCTCAGAATGACTTGGTTG
AGTACTCACCAGTCACAGAAAAGCATCTTACGGATGGCATGACAGTAAGAGAATTATGCAGTGCTGCCAT
AACCATGAGTGATAACACTGCGGCCAACTTACTTCTGACAACGATCGGAGGACCGAAGGAGCTAACCGCT
TTTTTGCACAACATGGGGGATCATGTAACTCGCCTTGATCGTTGGGAACCGGAGCTGAATGAAGCCATAC
CAAACGACGAGCGTGACACCACGATGCCTGTAGCAATGGCAACAACGTTGCGCAAACTATTAACTGGCGA
ACTACTTACTCTAGCTTCCCGGCAACAATTAATAGACTGGATGGAGGCGGATAAAGTTGCAGGACCACTT
CTGCGCTCGGCCCTTCCGGCTGGCTGGTTTATTGCTGATAAATCTGGAGCCGGTGAGCGTGGGTCTCGCG
GTATCATTGCAGCACTGGGGCCAGATGGTAAGCCCTCCCGTATCGTAGTTATCTACACGACGGGGAGTCA
GGCAACTATGGATGAACGAAATAGACAGATCGCTGAGATAGGTGCCTCACTGATTAAGCATTGGTAACTG
TCAGACCAAGTTTACTCATATATACTTTAGATTGATTTAAAACTTCATTTTTAATTTAAAAGGATCTAGG
TGAAGATCCTTTTTGATAATCTCATGACCAAAATCCCTTAACGTGAGTTTTCGTTCCACTGAGCGTCAGA
CCCCGTAGAAAAGATCAAAGGATCTTCTTGAGATCCTTTTTTTCTGCGCGTAATCTGCTGCTTGCAAACA
AAAAAACCACCGCTACCAGCGGTGGTTTGTTTGCCGGATCAAGAGCTACCAACTCTTTTTCCGAAGGTAA
CTGGCTTCAGCAGAGCGCAGATACCAAATACTGTTCTTCTAGTGTAGCCGTAGTTAGGCCACCACTTCAA
GAACTCTGTAGCACCGCCTACATACCTCGCTCTGCTAATCCTGTTACCAGTGGCTGCTGCCAGTGGCGAT
AAGTCGTGTCTTACCGGGTTGGACTCAAGACGATAGTTACCGGATAAGGCGCAGCGGTCGGGCTGAACGG
GGGGTTCGTGCACACAGCCCAGCTTGGAGCGAACGACCTACACCGAACTGAGATACCTACAGCGTGAGCT
ATGAGAAAGCGCCACGCTTCCCGAAGGGAGAAAGGCGGACAGGTATCCGGTAAGCGGCAGGGTCGGAACA
GGAGAGCGCACGAGGGAGCTTCCAGGGGGAAACGCCTGGTATCTTTATAGTCCTGTCGGGTTTCGCCACC
TCTGACTTGAGCGTCGATTTTTGTGATGCTCGTCAGGGGGGCGGAGCCTATGGAAAAACGCCAGCAACGC
GGCCTTTTTACGGTTCCTGGCCTTTTGCTGGCCTTTTGCTCACATGTTCTTTCCTGCGTTATCCCCTGAT
TCTGTGGATAACCGTATTACCGCCTTTGAGTGAGCTGATACCGCTCGCCGCAGCCGAACGACCGAGCGCA
GCGAGTCAGTGAGCGAGGAAGCGGAAGAGCGCCCAATACGCAAACCGCCTCTCCCCGCGCGTTGGCCGAT
TCATTAATGCAGCTGGCACGACAGGTTTCCCGACTGGAAAGCGGGCAGTGAGCGCAACGCAATTAATGTG
AGTTAGCTCACTCATTAGGCACCCCAGGCTTTACACTTTATGCTTCCGGCTCGTATGTTGTGTGGAATTG
TGAGCGGATAACAATTTCACACAGGAAACAGCTATGACCATGATTACGCCAAGCGCGCAATTAACCCTCA
CTAAAGGGAACAAAAGCTGGAGCTGCAAGC
