>Addgene plasmid #141649 | TFORF0639 | depositor partial sequence | sequence record 277084 | Insert
ACCGCCACCATGAATTCCTACTTCACTAACCCTTCCTTATCCTGCCACCTCGCCGGGGGCCAGGACGTCC
TCCCCAACGTCGCCCTCAATTCCACCGCCTATGATCCAGTGAGGCATTTCTCGACCTATGGAGCGGCCGT
TGCCCAGAACCGGATCTACTCGACTCCCTTTTATTCGCCACAGGAGAATGTCGTGTTCAGTTCCAGCCGG
GGGCCGTATGACTATGGATCTAATTCCTTTTACCAGGAGAAAGACATGCTCTCAAACTGCAGACAAAACA
CCTTAGGACATAACACACAGACCTCAATCGCTCAGGATTTTAGTTCTGAGCAGGGCAGGACTGCGCCCCA
GGACCAGAAAGCCAGTATCCAGATTTACCCCTGGATGCAGCGAATGAATTCGCACAGTGGGGTCGGCTAC
GGAGCGGACCGGAGGCGCGGCCGCCAGATCTACTCGCGGTACCAGACCCTGGAACTGGAGAAGGAATTTC
ACTTCAATCGCTACCTAACGCGGCGCCGGCGCATCGAGATCGCCAACGCGCTTTGCCTGACCGAGCGACA
GATCAAAATCTGGTTCCAGAACCGCCGGATGAAGTGGAAAAAAGAATCTAATCTCACATCCACTCTCTCG
GGGGGCGGCGGAGGGGCCACCGCCGACAGCCTGGGCGGAAAAGAGGAAAAGCGGGAAGAGACAGAAGAGG
AGAAGCAGAAAGAGTAGTAATGAACTAGTCCGTAACTTGAAAGTATTTCGATTTCTTGGCTTTATATATC
TTGTGGAAAGGACGAGCATATACGCCTTATCGAATGTGT
