>Addgene plasmid #141649 | TFORF0639 | depositor partial sequence | sequence record 277085 | Barcode
GCATATACGCCTTATCGAATGTGT
